Addgene plasmid #205335: pBad33_ISCpe2_reRNA
Purpose: Bacterial expression of ISCpe2 TnpB and its reRNA
Depositing lab: Haoyi Wang. Depositing organization: Institute of Zoology, Chinese Academy of Sciences. Publication: Evolutionary mining and functional characterization of TnpB nucleases identify efficient miniature genome editors. Xiang G, Li Y, Sun J, Huo Y, Cao S, Cao Y, Guo Y, Yang L, Cai Y, Zhang YE, Wang H. Nat Biotechnol. 2023 Jun 29. doi: 10.1038/s41587-023-01857-x. PubMed 37386294.
Backbone
  Vector backbone: pBAD
  Vector type: Bacterial Expression
Growth in bacteria
  Bacterial resistance: Chloramphenicol, 25 μg/mL
  Growth temperature: 37°C
  Growth strain: DH5alpha
  Copy number: Low Copy
Gene/Insert
  Gene/Insert name: ISCpe2 TnpB
  Species: Other
  Cloning method: Unknown
Terms and licenses: Academic/Nonprofit Terms; Industry Terms: Not Available to Industry
How to cite: pBad33_ISCpe2_reRNA was a gift from Haoyi Wang (Addgene plasmid # 205335 ; http://n2t.net/addgene:205335 ; RRID:Addgene_205335)
