[The description below was written by a language model from this plasmid's Addgene catalogue record and pLannotate feature annotations shown in this document.]
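Description:
pBad33_ISCpe2_reRNA is a low-copy bacterial expression plasmid of about 5.5 kb, built on a pBAD33-type backbone and designed to co-express the ISCpe2 TnpB nuclease with its guide RNA (reRNA, the right-end element RNA that directs TnpB to its DNA target) in E. coli. It replicates from the p15A origin, which is compatible with ColE1-type plasmids and so allows a second plasmid, such as a target or reporter, to be kept in the same cell. Selection is with chloramphenicol through the cat gene and its native promoter. The table also shows backbone remnants typical of pACYC184/pBAD33-derived vectors: truncated β-lactamase fragments with the AmpR promoter, an M13 phage origin, partial ColE1 and RSF origin matches, an IS1 fragment, and tetracycline-resistance gene and promoter fragments. These are annotated as fragments and are not expected to confer resistance.

Although the name refers to pBAD, the annotation contains no araC gene or araBAD promoter. Instead, two copies of the strong constitutive synthetic promoter J23119 are detected. One lies near the start of the record, upstream of an unannotated stretch of roughly 1.2 kb. The other is a SpeI-modified version that precedes a shorter unannotated region ending at the rrnB segment with its T1 and T2 terminators. This layout is consistent with the first promoter driving the compact TnpB coding sequence and the second driving the reRNA, but the annotation tool did not identify either insert, so this assignment is inferred rather than recorded. The source organism is listed only as "Other". The plasmid comes from work mining and characterising TnpB nucleases as miniature genome editors, where such constructs serve for testing activity in bacteria.
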