Features (pLannotate 1.2.2; 17 found; start..end, strand, type, name):
     18..51      +  promoter       J23119 promoter: bacterial promoter (Registry of Standard Biological Parts BBa J23119)
   1253..1287    +  promoter       J23119(SpeI) promoter: bacterial promoter (Registry of Standard Biological Parts BBa J23119) modified to end with an SpeI site
   1635..1750    +  ncRNA          5S rRNA: Accession: RF00001 - 5S ribosomal RNA
   1754..1840    +  terminator     rrnB T1 terminator: Escherichia coli rrnB; transcription terminator T1 from the E. coli rrnB gene
   1932..1959    +  terminator     rrnB T2 terminator: transcription terminator T2 from the E. coli rrnB gene
   1978..2069    +  promoter       AmpR promoter: bla
   2070..2189    +  CDS            AmpR (fragment): β-lactamase; bla; confers resistance to ampicillin, carbenicillin, and related antibiotics
   2190..2484    +  CDS            bla(M) (fragment): β-lactamase lacking the signal sequence; bla(M); allows cytosolic expression of β-lactamase
   2527..2907    +  rep_origin     M13 ori (sequence partly withheld): M13 bacteriophage origin of replication; arrow indicates direction of (+) strand synthesis
   3093..3326    +  rep_origin     ori (fragment): high-copy-number ColE1/pMB1/pBR322/pUC origin of replication
   3541..4197    -  CDS            cat: CAT_ECOLX - Experimental evidence at protein level: Swiss-Prot protein existence level 1. This enzyme is an effector of chloramphenicol resistance in bacteria. From Escherichia coli. This protein is used as a marker in many commonly used cloning vectors, such as pACYC184.
   4198..4300    -  promoter       cat promoter: promoter of the E. coli cat gene encoding chloramphenicol acetyltransferase
   4421..4564    +  mobile_element IS1 (fragment): prokaryotic transposable element IS1
   4683..4738    -  rep_origin     RSF ori (fragment): Plasmids containing the RSF 1030 origin of replication can be propagated in E. coli cells that contain additional plasmids with compatible origins.
   4826..5371    -  rep_origin     p15A ori: Plasmids containing the medium-copy-number p15A origin of replication can be propagated in E. coli cells that contain a second plasmid with the ColE1 origin.
   5408..5528    -  CDS            TcR (fragment): tetracycline efflux protein; tet; confers resistance to tetracycline
   5538..16      +  promoter       tet promoter (fragment) (across the origin): E. coli promoter for tetracycline efflux protein gene
>Addgene plasmid #205335 | pBad33_ISCpe2_reRNA | addgene full sequence | sequence record 418002 | Addgene NGS Result
ACAGCTTATCATCGATCTGACAGCTAGCTCAGTCCTAGGTATAATGCTAGCCCCGGGAAAAGATCTAAAG
AGGAGAAAGAATTCATGATAAGAAAGAAAGCATATAAATTTAGAATATACCCAACTAAGAAACAAGCCGA
GCTAATTAACAAGACTATTGGATGTTGTAGGTTTGTATTCAACTATTCTTTAGGTGTTCAAAAAACTAAA
GATAATTATTGGAATATAGTTGAGGAGATGGTTCAACAAGGCTACTTCCAAGAGAATAATTGGAAAGGCG
AGTTCTTTAATAAAGCCAATTCAATTAAAGATATAGCTAAATTAAAGAAAAGCTATGATTGGCTTAAAGA
AGTAGATAGCATAGCACTACAGGCTTCTGTTGAAAATCTTGATGCTGGATATGATAAGTATTACAAAAAA
ACAGGTAGCAGACCTAAATTTAAGTCTAAGAAAAATGAAATACAATCTTATACTACTAAATTAGTAAAAG
CTAAGGGTAATGTAAATATTGAGATAGTAGGTAAAGGAATTAAACTACCTAAACTTGGATTAGTTAAGAT
AGAAAATTCAAGAAATGTAGATGGAAATATTAAAAGAGTTACTGTGAGCAGAACACAATCTGGTAAATAT
TTTGCATCTATTCTTTGTGATGTAAATATTCAAGAATTACCTAAAATAGATAAAAAAGTTGGTGTAGATG
TTGGATTAAAAACTTTTGCTGTTTGTTCTGATGGATATGAAGAAGCTAATCCTAAACACTTTAGAAAGGC
AGAAAAAAGACTTATTAAACTTCAAAGAGATTTAGCTCGTAAAGAATATAACTCTAAAAACTATCACAAA
AATAGAATTATGATTGCTAAATTACATGAAAGGATAGCAAATCAAAGAATGGACTTCTTACAAAAATTTT
CAACTAAGCTAATTAGAGAAAACCAATCAATAGCCATTGAAGATTTAAGAGTTTCAAATATGCTTAAAAA
CCACAAACTTGCTAAAGTAATTTCAGAAGCAAGTTGGTCAGAATTTAGAAGAATGCTAGAATATAAGGCT
GAATGGTATGGTAGAGAAATAGTAATTGCTCCACCAGACTATGCAAGCTCTCAACTATGTTCTGAATGTG
GCTATAAGAATATAGAAGTTAAAAATCTAGGTCTAAGAGAATGGGTATGTCCCGAATGTGGAACACACCA
TCAAAGAGACCTTAATGCTTCAATAAACTTGGAAAAGCTGATAGCTGGATCCTGAGAGATCTTTGACAGC
TAGCTCAGTCCTAGGTATAATACTAGTGAATGTGGCTATAAGAATATAGAAGTTAAAAATCTAGGTCTAA
GAGAATGGGTATGTCCCGAATGTGGAACACACCATCAAAGAGACCTTAATGCTTCAATAAACTTGGAAAA
GCTGATAGCTTAAACTATTGGTATCCAACGAGGTCGGAACGCCCTTGTTAGCTTGGTTAATCTTACACCG
TTAGGTGTGTTGCCCAAGAATCTTGGCATTTCAATGCCAAGTAGTTCAAGCTCGGAGATCATCATTGCGT
TTTTTAAGCTTGGCTGTTTTGGCGGATGAGAGAAGATTTTCAGCCTGATACAGATTAAATCAGAACGCAG
AAGCGGTCTGATAAAACAGAATTTGCCTGGCGGCAGTAGCGCGGTGGTCCCACCTGACCCCATGCCGAAC
TCAGAAGTGAAACGCCGTAGCGCCGATGGTAGTGTGGGGTCTCCCCATGCGAGAGTAGGGAACTGCCAGG
CATCAAATAAAACGAAAGGCTCAGTCGAAAGACTGGGCCTTTCGTTTTATCTGTTGTTTGTCGGTGAACG
CTCTCCTGAGTAGGACAAATCCGCCGGGAGCGGATTTGAACGTTGCGAAGCAACGGCCCGGAGGGTGGCG
GGCAGGACGCCCGCCATAAACTGCCAGGCATCAAATTAAGCAGAAGGCCATCCTGACGGATGGCCTTTTT
GCGTTTCTACAAACTCTTTTGTTTATTTTTCTAAATACATTCAAATATGTATCCGCTCATGAGACAATAA
CCCTGATAAATGCTTCAATAATATTGAAAAAGGAAGAGTATGAGTATTCAACATTTCCGTGTCGCCCTTA
TTCCCTTTTTTGCGGCATTTTGCCTTCCTGTTTTTGCTCACCCAGAAACGCTGGTGAAAGTAAAAGATGC
TGAAGATCAGTTGGGTGCAGCAAACTATTAACTGGCGAACTACTTACTCTAGCTTCCCGGCAACAATTAA
TAGACTGGATGGAGGCGGATAAAGTTGCAGGACCACTTCTGCGCTCGGCCCTTCCGGCTGGCTGGTTTAT
TGCTGATAAATCTGGAGCCGGTGAGCGTGGGTCTCGCGGTATCATTGCAGCACTGGGGCCAGATGGTAAG
CCCTCCCGTATCGTAGTTATCTACACGACGGGGAGTCAGGCAACTATGGATGAACGAAATAGACAGATCG
CTGAGATAGGTGCCTCACTGATTAAGCATTGGTAACTGTCAGACCAAGTTTACTCATATATACTTTAGAT
TGATT
[125 nt withheld, positions 2526-2650]
C
[141 nt withheld, positions 2652-2792]
CCTTTGACGTTGGAGTCCACGTTCTTT
[37 nt withheld, positions 2820-2856]
ACCCTATCTCGGGCTATTCTTTTGATTTATAAGGGATTTTGCCGATTTCGGCCTATTGGTTAAAAAATGA
GCTGATTTAACAAAAATTTAACGCGAATTTTAACAAAATATTAACGTTTACAATTTAAAAGGATCTAGGT
GAAGATCCTTTTTGATAATCTCATGACCAAAATCCCTTAACGTGAGTTTTCGTTCCACTGAGCGTCAGAC
CCCGTAGAAAAGATCAAAGGATCTTCTTGAGATCCTTTTTTTCTGCGCGTAATCTGCTGCTTGCAAACAA
AAAAACCACCGCTACCAGCGGTGGTTTGTTTGCCGGATCAAGAGCTACCAACTCTTTTTCCGAAGGTAAC
TGGCTTCAGCAGAGCGCAGATACCGAATACTGTCCTTCTAGTGTAGCCGTAGTTAGGCCACCACTTCAAG
AACTCTGTAGCACCGCCTACATACCTCGCTCTGCTAATCCTGTTACCAGTCAGGCATTTGAGAAGCACAC
GGTCACACTGCTTCCGGTAGTCAATAAACCGGTAAACCAGCAATAGACATAAGCGGCTATTTAACGACCC
TGCCCTGAACCGACGACCGGGTCGAATTTGCTTTCGAATTTCTGCCATTCATCCGCTTATTATCACTTAT
TCAGGCGTAGCAACCAGGCGTTTAAGGGCACCAATAACTGCCTTAAAAAAATTACGCCCCGCCCTGCCAC
TCATCGCAGTACTGTTGTAATTCATTAAGCATTCTGCCGACATGGAAGCCATCACAAACGGCATGATGAA
CCTGAATCGCCAGCGGCATCAGCACCTTGTCGCCTTGCGTATAATATTTGCCCATGGTGAAAACGGGGGC
GAAGAAGTTGTCCATATTGGCCACGTTTAAATCAAAACTGGTGAAACTCACCCAGGGATTGGCTGAGACG
AAAAACATATTCTCAATAAACCCTTTAGGGAAATAGGCCAGGTTTTCACCGTAACACGCCACATCTTGCG
AATATATGTGTAGAAACTGCCGGAAATCGTCGTGGTATTCACTCCAGAGCGATGAAAACGTTTCAGTTTG
CTCATGGAAAACGGTGTAACAAGGGTGAACACTATCCCATATCACCAGCTCACCGTCTTTCATTGCCATA
CGGAACTCCGGATGAGCATTCATCAGGCGGGCAAGAATGTGAATAAAGGCCGGATAAAACTTGTGCTTAT
TTTTCTTTACGGTCTTTAAAAAGGCCGTAATATCCAGCTGAACGGTCTGGTTATAGGTACATTGAGCAAC
TGACTGAAATGCCTCAAAATGTTCTTTACGATGCCATTGGGATATATCAACGGTGGTATATCCAGTGATT
TTTTTCTCCATTTTAGCTTCCTTAGCTCCTGAAAATCTCGATAACTCAAAAAATACGCCCGGTAGTGATC
TTATTTCATTATGGTGAAAGTTGGAACCTCTTACGTGCCGATCAACGTCTCATTTTCGCCAAAAGTTGGC
CCAGGGCTTCCCGGTATCAACAGGGACACCAGGATTTATTTATTCTGCGAAGTGATCTTCCGTCACAGGT
ATTTATTCGGCGCAAAGTGCGTCGGGTGATGCTGCCAACTTACTGATTTAGTGTATGATGGTGTTTTTGA
GGTGCTCCAGTGGCTTCTGTTTCTATCAGCTGTCCCTCCTGTTCAGCTACTGACGGGGTGGTGCGTAACG
GCAAAAGCACCGCCGGACATCAGCGCTAGCGGAGTGTATACTGGCTTACTATGTTGGCACTGATGAGGGT
GTCAGTGAAGTGCTTCATGTGGCAGGAGAAAAAAGGCTGCACCGGTGCGTCAGCAGAATATGTGATACAG
GATATATTCCGCTTCCTCGCTCACTGACTCGCTACGCTCGGTCGTTCGACTGCGGCGAGCGGAAATGGCT
TACGAACGGGGCGGAGATTTCCTGGAAGATGCCAGGAAGATACTTAACAGGGAAGTGAGAGGGCCGCGGC
AAAGCCGTTTTTCCATAGGCTCCGCCCCCCTGACAAGCATCACGAAATCTGACGCTCAAATCAGTGGTGG
CGAAACCCGACAGGACTATAAAGATACCAGGCGTTTCCCCCTGGCGGCTCCCTCGTGCGCTCTCCTGTTC
CTGCCTTTCGGTTTACCGGTGTCATTCCGCTGTTATGGCCGCGTTTGTCTCATTCCACGCCTGACACTCA
GTTCCGGGTAGGCAGTTCGCTCCAAGCTGGACTGTATGCACGAACCCCCCGTTCAGTCCGACCGCTGCGC
CTTATCCGGTAACTATCGTCTTGAGTCCAACCCGGAAAGACATGCAAAAGCACCACTGGCAGCAGCCACT
GGTAATTGATTTAGAGGAGTTAGTCTTGAAGTCATGCGCCGGTTAAGGCTAAACTGAAAGGACAAGTTTT
GGTGACTGCGCTCCTCCAAGCCAGTTACCTCGGTTCAAAGAGTTGGTAGCTCAGAGAACCTTCGAAAAAC
CGCCCTGCAAGGCGGTTTTTTCGTTTTCAGAGCAAGAGATTACGCGCAGACCAAAACGATCTCAAGAAGA
TCATCTTATTAATCAGATAAAATATTTCTAGGCTCATGAGCCCGAAGTGGCGAGCCCGATCTTCCCCATC
GGTGATGTCGGCGATATAGGCGCCAGCAACCGCACCTGTGGCGCCGGTGATGCCGGCCACGATGCGTCCG
GCGTAGAGGATCTGCTCATGTTTG
